Addgene plasmid #122872: HA-hNPHP1
Purpose: Expresses HA-tagged human NPHP1 in mammalian cells
Depositing lab: FENG-QIAN Li & Ken-Ichi Takemaru. Depositing organization: Stony Brook University. Publication: CEP164 is essential for efferent duct multiciliogenesis and male fertility. Hoque M, Chen D, Hess RA, Li FQ, Takemaru KI. Reproduction. 2021 Jul 8;162(2):129-139. doi: 10.1530/REP-21-0042. PubMed 34085951.
Backbone
  Vector backbone: pCS2+HA
  Backbone size w/o insert (bp): 4100
  Vector type: Mammalian Expression
Growth in bacteria
  Bacterial resistance: Ampicillin, 100 μg/mL
  Growth temperature: 37°C
  Growth strain: DH5alpha
  Copy number: High Copy
Gene/Insert
  Gene/Insert name: human NPHP1
  Species: H. sapiens (human)
  Entrez Gene: NPHP1 (a.k.a. JBTS4, NPH1, SLSN1)
  Promoter: CMV
  Tag / fusion protein: HA (N terminal on backbone)
  Cloning method: Restriction Enzyme; 5′ cloning site BamHI (not destroyed); 3′ cloning site XhoI (not destroyed)
  Sequencing primers: 5′ GCGTGCCTAATGGGAGGTCT
Terms and licenses: Academic/Nonprofit Terms; Industry Terms: Not Available to Industry
How to cite: HA-hNPHP1 was a gift from FENG-QIAN Li & Ken-Ichi Takemaru (Addgene plasmid # 122872 ; http://n2t.net/addgene:122872 ; RRID:Addgene_122872)
