[The description below was written by a language model from this plasmid's Addgene catalogue record and pLannotate feature annotations shown in this document.]
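Description:
HA-hNPHP1 is a mammalian expression plasmid built on the pCS2+HA backbone and carrying human NPHP1, also known as NPH1, JBTS4 or SLSN1. It is maintained in E. coli as a high-copy plasmid through a ColE1/pUC-type origin and selected with ampicillin via the β-lactamase gene and its own promoter. An f1 phage origin is also present, along with residual lac promoter/operator, lacI and lacZα fragments that are leftovers of the cloning-vector lineage and play no part in expression of the insert.

The NPHP1 coding sequence was inserted between BamHI and XhoI sites, both retained, downstream of an HA epitope supplied by the backbone, so the protein is made with an N-terminal HA tag. The automated annotation does not call the HA tag as a separate feature, and it labels the NPHP1 open reading frame as a fragment match to the reference protein; the record does not say whether this reflects an isoform or a truncation. The catalogue lists the promoter as CMV, which the feature table identifies as the simian cytomegalovirus IE94 enhancer/promoter. This element sits at the end of the circular sequence record and reads across the numbering origin into the insert, and an SV40 polyadenylation signal follows the coding region. An SP6 promoter lies between the CMV element and the insert, which in pCS2-type vectors allows in vitro synthesis of sense RNA, and T7 and T3 promoters flank the 3′ region in the opposite orientation.

The stated purpose is expression of HA-tagged human NPHP1 in mammalian cells, where the tag allows detection or pull-down with anti-HA antibodies. The plasmid was deposited in connection with work on multiciliogenesis.
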