Features (pLannotate 1.2.2; 15 found; start..end, strand, type, name):
     35..53      +  promoter       SP6 promoter: promoter for bacteriophage SP6 RNA polymerase
    125..1966    +  CDS            NPHP1 (fragment): NPHP1_HUMAN - Also known as NPH1. Experimental evidence at protein level: Swiss-Prot protein existence level 1. Together with BCAR1 it may play a role in the control of epithelial cell polarity (By similarity). Involved in the organization of apical junctions in kidney cells together with NPHP4 and RPGRIP1L/NPHP8 (By similarity). Does not seem to be strictly required for ciliogenesis (By similarity). Seems to help to recruit PTK2B/PYK2 to cell matrix adhesions, thereby initiating phosphorylation of PTK2B/PYK2 and PTK2B/PYK2-dependent signaling (By similarity). May play a role in the regulation
   1993..2011    -  promoter       T7 promoter: promoter for bacteriophage T7 RNA polymerase
   2016..2150    -  polyA_signal   SV40 poly(A) signal: SV40 polyadenylation signal
   2263..2281    -  promoter       T3 promoter: promoter for bacteriophage T3 RNA polymerase
   2326..2342    -  protein_bind   lac operator: The lac repressor binds to the lac operator to inhibit transcription in E. coli. This inhibition can be relieved by adding lactose or isopropyl-β-D-thiogalactopyranoside (IPTG). lac repressor encoded by lacI
   2350..2380    -  promoter       lac promoter: promoter for the E. coli lac operon
   2395..2416    -  protein_bind   CAP binding site: CAP binding activates transcription in the presence of cAMP. E. coli catabolite activator protein
   2429..2521    -  CDS            lacI (fragment): lac repressor; lacI; The lac repressor binds to the lac operator to inhibit transcription in E. coli. This inhibition can be relieved by adding lactose or isopropyl-β-D-thiogalactopyranoside (IPTG).
   2704..3292    -  rep_origin     ori: high-copy-number ColE1/pMB1/pBR322/pUC origin of replication
   3463..4323    -  CDS            AmpR: β-lactamase; bla; confers resistance to ampicillin, carbenicillin, and related antibiotics
   4324..4428    -  promoter       AmpR promoter: bla
   4481..4909    -  rep_origin     f1 ori (sequence partly withheld): f1 bacteriophage origin of replication; arrow indicates direction of (+) strand synthesis
   4914..4980    -  CDS            lacZα (fragment): LacZα fragment of β-galactosidase; lacZ fragment
   4987..5964    +  promoter       CMV IE94 promoter: enhancer/promoter region of simian cytomegalovirus major immediate early transcription unit IE94
>Addgene plasmid #122872 | HA-hNPHP1 | addgene full sequence | sequence record 238037 | Addgene NGS Result
CGCCATTCTGCCTGGGGACGTCGGAGCAAGCTTGATTTAGGTGACACTATAGAATACAAGCTACTTGTTC
TTTTTGCAGGATACCATGCGATACCCATATGATGTGCCAGATTACGCTGGATCCATGCTGGCGAGACGAC
AGCGAGATCCTCTCCAGGCCCTGCGGCGCCGCAATCAGGAGCTGAAGCAACAGGTTGATAGTTTGCTTTC
TGAGAGCCAACTGAAAGAAGCTCTAGAACCCAATAAAAGACAACATATTTATCAAAGAGTTGGGGCACCT
ACTGAAGAAGAGGAAGAAAGTGAAAGTGAAGATAGTGAAGACAGTGGTGGGGAGGAAGAAGATGCAGAGG
AGGAAGAGGAAGAGAAAGAGGAAAATGAATCTCACAAATGGTCAACCGGTGAAGAATACATCGCTGTTGG
AGATTTTACTGCTCAGCAAGTTGGAGATCTTACATTTAAGAAAGGGGAAATTCTCCTTGTAATTGAAAAA
AAACCTGATGGTTGGTGGATAGCTAAGGATGCCAAAGGAAATGAAGGTCTTGTTCCCAGAACCTACCTAG
AGCCTTATAGTGAAGAAGAAGAAGGCCAAGAGTCAAGTGAAGAGGGCAGTGAAGAAGATGTAGAGGCGGT
GGATGAAACAGCAGATGGAGCAGAAGTTAAGCAAAGAACTGATCCCCACTGGAGTGCTGTTCAGAAAGCG
ATTTCAGAGATAAACACTGTTGATGTGTTAACTACGATGGGAGCTATTCCTGCAGGGTTCAGGCCTTCCA
CGCTCTCACAGCTTCTGGAGGAAGGGAATCAATTTCGAGCAAATTACTTCTTACAACCAGAGCTCATGCC
TTCACAACTGGCCTTCAGAGATCTGATGTGGGATGCTACAGAAGGCACTATTAGGTCGAGACCAAGTCGT
ATTTCATTGATTCTGACATTATGGAGCTGTAAAATGATTCCTCTTCCAGGAATGAGCATACAGGTTCTCA
GCAGACATGTACGCCTCTGTCTATTTGATGGTAATAAGGTTCTGAGCAACATTCATACAGTCAGAGCCAC
ATGGCAACCTAAAAAGCCCAAAACATGGACCTTTTCTCCCCAGGTTACTCGCATCTTACCATGTTTGCTT
GATGGTGATTGCTTTATCAGGTCTAATTCTGCATCTCCAGATCTTGGAATATTATTTGAACTTGGAATTT
CTTATATTCGCAATTCAACTGGTGAAAGAGGAGAGTTAAGCTGTGGCTGGGTGTTTCTTAAACTTTTTGA
TGCCAGTGGAGTTCCTATTCCAGCAAAAACTTATGAGCTTTTCTTGAATGGTGGTACTCCTTATGAAAAA
GGTATTGAAGTGGACCCTTCAATATCCAGAAGAGCACACGGCAGTGTTTTCTACCAGATTATGACAATGA
GAAGGCAGCCTCAACTTCTAGTGAAACTGAGATCCTTGAACAGAAGATCAAGAAATGTACTAAGTCTACT
GCCAGAAACATTAATTGGAAATATGTGTTCTATTCACTTGTTGATATTTTATCGACAAATTCTTGGAGAT
GTGCTCCTGAAAGACAGGATGAGCTTGCAAAGTACTGATTTAATTAGCCATCCCATGCTGGCCACCTTCC
CCATGCTCTTGGAGCAGCCTGATGTGATGGATGCTCTCAGGAGTTCGTGGGCTGGAAAAGAAAGCACATT
AAAAAGATCAGAGAAGAGAGACAAAGAGTTCCTGAAGTCCACGTTTCTCCTGGTTTACCATGACTGCGTG
CTCCCACTTCTCCACTCCACACGCCTACCCCCATTCAGGTGGGCAGAAGAAGAGACTGAGACTGCACGGT
GGAAAGTTATCACTGACTTCCTTAAGCAAAACCAAGAAAACCAGGGCGCCCTCCAAGCTCTGCTGTCACC
AGACGGAGTTCATGAACCTTTTGACCTTTCAGAGCAGACCTATGACTTCTTGGGTGAAATGAGAAAGAAT
GCAGTGTGACTCGAGCCTCTAGATTCTGCAGCCCTATAGTGAGTCGTATTACGTAGATCCAGACATGATA
AGATACATTGATGAGTTTGGACAAACCACAACTAGAATGCAGTGAAAAAAATGCTTTATTTGTGAAATTT
GTGATGCTATTGCTTTATTTGTAACCATTATAAGCTGCAATAAACAAGTTAACAACAACAATTGCATTCA
TTTTATGTTTCAGGTTCAGGGGGAGGTGTGGGAGGTTTTTTAATTCGCGGCCGCGGCGCCAATGCATTGG
GCCCGGTACCCAGCTTTTGTTCCCTTTAGTGAGGGTTAATTGCGCGCTTGGCGTAATCATGGTCATAGCT
GTTTCCTGTGTGAAATTGTTATCCGCTCACAATTCCACACAACATACGAGCCGGGAGCATAAAGTGTAAA
GCCTGGGGTGCCTAATGAGTGAGCTAACTCACATTAATTGCGTTGCGCTCACTGCCCGCTTTCCAGTCGG
GAAACCTGTCGTGCCAGCTGCATTAATGAATCGGCCAACGCGCGGGGAGAGGCGGTTTGCGTATTGGGCG
CTCTTCCGCTTCCTCGCTCACTGACTCGCTGCGCTCGGTCGTTCGGCTGCGGCGAGCGGTATCAGCTCAC
TCAAAGGCGGTAATACGGTTATCCACAGAATCAGGGGATAACGCAGGAAAGAACATGTGAGCAAAAGGCC
AGCAAAAGGCCAGGAACCGTAAAAAGGCCGCGTTGCTGGCGTTTTTCCATAGGCTCCGCCCCCCTGACGA
GCATCACAAAAATCGACGCTCAAGTCAGAGGTGGCGAAACCCGACAGGACTATAAAGATACCAGGCGTTT
CCCCCTGGAAGCTCCCTCGTGCGCTCTCCTGTTCCGACCCTGCCGCTTACCGGATACCTGTCCGCCTTTC
TCCCTTCGGGAAGCGTGGCGCTTTCTCATAGCTCACGCTGTAGGTATCTCAGTTCGGTGTAGGTCGTTCG
CTCCAAGCTGGGCTGTGTGCACGAACCCCCCGTTCAGCCCGACCGCTGCGCCTTATCCGGTAACTATCGT
CTTGAGTCCAACCCGGTAAGACACGACTTATCGCCACTGGCAGCAGCCACTGGTAACAGGATTAGCAGAG
CGAGGTATGTAGGCGGTGCTACAGAGTTCTTGAAGTGGTGGCCTAACTACGGCTACACTAGAAGAACAGT
ATTTGGTATCTGCGCTCTGCTGAAGCCAGTTACCTTCGGAAAAAGAGTTGGTAGCTCTTGATCCGGCAAA
CAAACCACCGCTGGTAGCGGTGGTTTTTTTGTTTGCAAGCAGCAGATTACGCGCAGAAAAAAAGGATCTC
AAGAAGATCCTTTGATCTTTTCTACGGGGTCTGACGCTCAGTGGAACGAAAACTCACGTTAAGGGATTTT
GGTCATGAGATTATCAAAAAGGATCTTCACCTAGATCCTTTTAAATTAAAAATGAAGTTTTAAATCAATC
TAAAGTATATATGAGTAAACTTGGTCTGACAGTTACCAATGCTTAATCAGTGAGGCACCTATCTCAGCGA
TCTGTCTATTTCGTTCATCCATAGTTGCCTGACTCCCCGTCGTGTAGATAACTACGATACGGGAGGGCTT
ACCATCTGGCCCCAGTGCTGCAATGATACCGCGAGACCCACGCTCACCGGCTCCAGATTTATCAGCAATA
AACCAGCCAGCCGGAAGGGCCGAGCGCAGAAGTGGTCCTGCAACTTTATCCGCCTCCATCCAGTCTATTA
ATTGTTGCCGGGAAGCTAGAGTAAGTAGTTCGCCAGTTAATAGTTTGCGCAACGTTGTTGCCATTGCTAC
AGGCATCGTGGTGTCACGCTCGTCGTTTGGTATGGCTTCATTCAGCTCCGGTTCCCAACGATCAAGGCGA
GTTACATGATCCCCCATGTTGTGCAAAAAAGCGGTTAGCTCCTTCGGTCCTCCGATCGTTGTCAGAAGTA
AGTTGGCCGCAGTGTTATCACTCATGGTTATGGCAGCACTGCATAATTCTCTTACTGTCATGCCATCCGT
AAGATGCTTTTCTGTGACTGGTGAGTACTCAACCAAGTCATTCTGAGAATAGTGTATGCGGCGACCGAGT
TGCTCTTGCCCGGCGTCAATACGGGATAATACCGCGCCACATAGCAGAACTTTAAAAGTGCTCATCATTG
GAAAACGTTCTTCGGGGCGAAAACTCTCAAGGATCTTACCGCTGTTGAGATCCAGTTCGATGTAACCCAC
TCGTGCACCCAACTGATCTTCAGCATCTTTTACTTTCACCAGCGTTTCTGGGTGAGCAAAAACAGGAAGG
CAAAATGCCGCAAAAAAGGGAATAAGGGCGACACGGAAATGTTGAATACTCATACTCTTCCTTTTTCAAT
ATTATTGAAGCATTTATCAGGGTTATTGTCTCATGAGCGGATACATATTTGAATGTATTTAGAAAAATAA
ACAAATAGGGGTTCCGCGCACATTTCCCCGAAAAGTGCCACCTAAATTGTAAGCGTTAATATTTTGTTAA
AATTCGCGTTAAATTTTTGTTAAATCAGCTCATTTTTTAACCAATAGGCCGAAATCGGCAAAATCCCTTA
TAAATCAAAAGAATAGACCGAGATAGGGT
[37 nt withheld, positions 4580-4616]
AAAGAACGTGGACTCCAACGTCAAAGG
[49 nt withheld, positions 4644-4692]
T
[91 nt withheld, positions 4694-4784]
G
[124 nt withheld, positions 4786-4909]
CCCATTCGCCATTCAGGCTGCGCAACTGTTGGGAAGGGCGATCGGTGCGGGCCTCTTCGCTATTACGCCA
GTCGACCGCCAATTCAATATGGCGTATATGGACTCATGCCAATTCAATATGGTGGATCTGGACCTGTGCC
AATTCAATATGGCGTATATGGACTCGTGCCAATTCAATATGGTGGATCTGGACCCCAGCCAATTCAATAT
GGCGGACTTGGCACCATGCCAATTCAATATGGCGGACCTGGCACTGTGCCAACTGGGGAGGGGTCTACTT
GGCACGGTGCCAAGTTTGAGGAGGGGTCTTGGCCCTGTGCCAAGTCCGCCATATTGAATTGGCATGGTGC
CAATAATGGCGGCCATATTGGCTATATGCCAGGATCAATATATAGGCAATATCCAATATGGCCCTATGCC
AATATGGCTATTGGCCAGGTTCAATACTATGTATTGGCCCTATGCCATATAGTATTCCATATATGGGTTT
TCCTATTGACGTAGATAGCCCCTCCCAATGGGCGGTCCCATATACCATATATGGGGCTTCCTAATACCGC
CCATAGCCACTCCCCCATTGACGTCAATGGTCTCTATATATGGTCTTTCCTATTGACGTCATATGGGCGG
TCCTATTGACGTATATGGCGCCTCCCCCATTGACGTCAATTACGGTAAATGGCCCGCCTGGCTCAATGCC
CATTGACGTCAATAGGACCACCCACCATTGACGTCAATGGGATGGCTCATTGCCCATTCATATCCGTTCT
CACGCCCCCTATTGACGTCAATGACGGTAAATGGCCCACTTGGCAGTACATCAATATCTATTAATAGTAA
CTTGGCAAGTACATTACTATTGGAAGTACGCCAGGGTACATTGGCAGTACTCCCATTGACGTCAATGGCG
GTAAATGGCCCGCGATGGCTGCCAAGTACATCCCCATTGACGTCAATGGGGAGGGGCAATGACGCAAATG
GGCGTTCCATTGACGTAAATGGGCGGTAGGCGTGCCTAATGGGAGGTCTATATAAGCAATGCTCGTTTAG
GGAAC
